>Addgene plasmid #77753 | NPR2 gRNA (BRDN0001148355) | addgene full sequence | sequence record 189049 | Addgene Assembled Sequence
CCCGGGTGCAAAGATGGATAAAGTTTTAAACAGAGAGGAATCTTTGCAGCTAATGGACCTTCTAGGTCTT
GAAAGGAGTGGGAATTGGCTCCGGTGCCCGTCAGTGGGCAGAGCGCACATCGCCCACAGTCCCCGAGAAG
TTGGGGGGAGGGGTCGGCAATTGATCCGGTGCCTAGAGAAGGTGGCGCGGGGTAAACTGGGAAAGTGATG
TCGTGTACTGGCTCCGCCTTTTTCCCGAGGGTGGGGGAGAACCGTATATAAGTGCAGTAGTCGCCGTGAA
CGTTCTTTTTCGCAACGGGTTTGCCGCCAGAACACAGGTAAGTGCCGTGTGTGGTTCCCGCGGGCCTGGC
CTCTTTACGGGTTATGGCCCTTGCGTGCCTTGAATTACTTCCACCTGGCTGCAGTACGTGATTCTTGATC
CCGAGCTTCGGGTTGGAAGTGGGTGGGAGAGTTCGAGGCCTTGCGCTTAAGGAGCCCCTTCGCCTCGTGC
TTGAGTTGAGGCCTGGCCTGGGCGCTGGGGCCGCCGCGTGCGAATCTGGTGGCACCTTCGCGCCTGTCTC
GCTGCTTTCGATAAGTCTCTAGCCATTTAAAATTTTTGATGACCTGCTGCGACGCTTTTTTTCTGGCAAG
ATAGTCTTGTAAATGCGGGCCAAGATCTGCACACTGGTATTTCGGTTTTTGGGGCCGCGGGCGGCGACGG
GGCCCGTGCGTCCCAGCGCACATGTTCGGCGAGGCGGGGCCTGCGAGCGCGGCCACCGAGAATCGGACGG
GGGTAGTCTCAAGCTGGCCGGCCTGCTCTGGTGCCTGGCCTCGCGCCGCCGTGTATCGCCCCGCCCTGGG
CGGCAAGGCTGGCCCGGTCGGCACCAGTTGCGTGAGCGGAAAGATGGCCGCTTCCCGGCCCTGCTGCAGG
GAGCTCAAAATGGAGGACGCGGCGCTCGGGAGAGCGGGCGGGTGAGTCACCCACACAAAGGAAAAGGGCC
TTTCCGTCCTCAGCCGTCGCTTCATGTGACTCCACGGAGTACCGGGCGCCGTCCAGGCACCTCGATTAGT
TCTCGAGCTTTTGGAGTACGTCGTCTTTAGGTTGGGGGGAGGGGTTTTATGCGATGGAGTTTCCCCACAC
TGAGTGGGTGGAGACTGAAGTTAGGCCAGCTTGGCACTTGATGTAATTCTCCTTGGAATTTGCCCTTTTT
GAGTTTGGATCTTGGTTCATTCTCAAGCCTCAGACAGTGGTTCAAAGTTTTTTTCTTCCATTTCAGGTGT
CGTGACGTACGGCCACCATGACCGAGTACAAGCCCACGGTGCGCCTCGCCACCCGCGACGACGTCCCCAG
GGCCGTACGCACCCTCGCCGCCGCGTTCGCCGACTACCCCGCCACGCGCCACACCGTCGATCCGGACCGC
CACATCGAGCGGGTCACCGAGCTGCAAGAACTCTTCCTCACGCGCGTCGGGCTCGACATCGGCAAGGTGT
GGGTCGCGGACGACGGCGCCGCCGTGGCGGTCTGGACCACGCCGGAGAGCGTCGAAGCGGGGGCGGTGTT
CGCCGAGATCGGCCCGCGCATGGCCGAGTTGAGCGGTTCCCGGCTGGCCGCGCAGCAACAGATGGAAGGC
CTCCTGGCGCCGCACCGGCCCAAGGAGCCCGCGTGGTTCCTGGCCACCGTCGGAGTCTCGCCCGACCACC
AGGGCAAGGGTCTGGGCAGCGCCGTCGTGCTCCCCGGAGTGGAGGCGGCCGAGCGCGCCGGGGTGCCCGC
CTTCCTGGAGACCTCCGCGCCCCGCAACCTCCCCTTCTACGAGCGGCTCGGCTTCACCGTCACCGCCGAC
GTCGAGGTGCCCGAAGGACCGCGCACCTGGTGCATGACCCGCAAGCCCGGTGCCTGAACGCGTTAAGTCG
ACAATCAACCTCTGGATTACAAAATTTGTGAAAGATTGACTGGTATTCTTAACTATGTTGCTCCTTTTAC
GCTATGTGGATACGCTGCTTTAATGCCTTTGTATCATGCTATTGCTTCCCGTATGGCTTTCATTTTCTCC
TCCTTGTATAAATCCTGGTTGCTGTCTCTTTATGAGGAGTTGTGGCCCGTTGTCAGGCAACGTGGCGTGG
TGTGCACTGTGTTTGCTGACGCAACCCCCACTGGTTGGGGCATTGCCACCACCTGTCAGCTCCTTTCCGG
GACTTTCGCTTTCCCCCTCCCTATTGCCACGGCGGAACTCATCGCCGCCTGCCTTGCCCGCTGCTGGACA
GGGGCTCGGCTGTTGGGCACTGACAATTCCGTGGTGTTGTCGGGGAAATCATCGTCCTTTCCTTGGCTGC
TCGCCTGTGTTGCCACCTGGATTCTGCGCGGGACGTCCTTCTGCTACGTCCCTTCGGCCCTCAATCCAGC
GGACCTTCCTTCCCGCGGCCTGCTGCCGGCTCTGCGGCCTCTTCCGCGTCTTCGCCTTCGCCCTCAGACG
AGTCGGATCTCCCTTTGGGCCGCCTCCCCGCGTCGACTTTAAGACCAATGACTTACAAGGCAGCTGTAGA
TCTTAGCCACTTTTTAAAAGAAAAGGGGGGACTGGAAGGGCTAATTCACTCCCAACGAAGACAAGATCTG
CTTTTTGCTTGTACTGGGTCTCTCTGGTTAGACCAGATCTGAGCCTGGGAGCTCTCTGGCTAACTAGGGA
ACCCACTGCTTAAGCCTCAATAAAGCTTGCCTTGAGTGCTTCAAGTAGTGTGTGCCCGTCTGTTGTGTGA
CTCTGGTAACTAGAGATCCCTCAGACCCTTTTAGTCAGTGTGGAAAATCTCTAGCAGTACGTATAGTAGT
TCATGTCATCTTATTATTCAGTATTTATAACTTGCAAAGAAATGAATATCAGAGAGTGAGAGGAACTTGT
TTATTGCAGCTTATAATGGTTACAAATAAAGCAATAGCATCACAAATTTCACAAATAAAGCATTTTTTTC
ACTGCATTCTAGTTGTGGTTTGTCCAAACTCATCAATGTATCTTATCATGTCTGGCTCTAGCTATCCCGC
CCCTAACTCCGCCCATCCCGCCCCTAACTCCGCCCAGTTCCGCCCATTCTCCGCCCCATGGCTGACTAAT
TTTTTTTATTTATGCAGAGGCCGAGGCCGCCTCGGCCTCTGAGCTATTCCAGAAGTAGTGAGGAGGCTTT
TTTGGAGGCCTAGGGACGTACCCAATTCGCCCTATAGTGAGTCGTATTACGCGCGCTCACTGGCCGTCGT
TTTACAACGTCGTGACTGGGAAAACCCTGGCGTTACCCAACTTAATCGCCTTGCAGCACATCCCCCTTTC
GCCAGCTGGCGTAATAGCGAAGAGGCCCGCACCGATCGCCCTTCCCAACAGTTGCGCAGCCTGAATGGCG
AATGGG
[124 nt withheld, positions 3367-3490]
C
[91 nt withheld, positions 3492-3582]
A
[49 nt withheld, positions 3584-3632]
CCTTTGACGTTGGAGTCCACGTTCTTT
[37 nt withheld, positions 3660-3696]
ACCCTATCTCGGTCTATTCTTTTGATTTATAAGGGATTTTGCCGATTTCGGCCTATTGGTTAAAAAATGA
GCTGATTTAACAAAAATTTAACGCGAATTTTAACAAAATATTAACGCTTACAATTTAGGTGGCACTTTTC
GGGGAAATGTGCGCGGAACCCCTATTTGTTTATTTTTCTAAATACATTCAAATATGTATCCGCTCATGAG
ACAATAACCCTGATAAATGCTTCAATAATATTGAAAAAGGAAGAGTATGAGTATTCAACATTTCCGTGTC
GCCCTTATTCCCTTTTTTGCGGCATTTTGCCTTCCTGTTTTTGCTCACCCAGAAACGCTGGTGAAAGTAA
AAGATGCTGAAGATCAGTTGGGTGCACGAGTGGGTTACATCGAACTGGATCTCAACAGCGGTAAGATCCT
TGAGAGTTTTCGCCCCGAAGAACGTTTTCCAATGATGAGCACTTTTAAAGTTCTGCTATGTGGCGCGGTA
TTATCCCGTATTGACGCCGGGCAAGAGCAACTCGGTCGCCGCATACACTATTCTCAGAATGACTTGGTTG
AGTACTCACCAGTCACAGAAAAGCATCTTACGGATGGCATGACAGTAAGAGAATTATGCAGTGCTGCCAT
AACCATGAGTGATAACACTGCGGCCAACTTACTTCTGACAACGATCGGAGGACCGAAGGAGCTAACCGCT
TTTTTGCACAACATGGGGGATCATGTAACTCGCCTTGATCGTTGGGAACCGGAGCTGAATGAAGCCATAC
CAAACGACGAGCGTGACACCACGATGCCTGTAGCAATGGCAACAACGTTGCGCAAACTATTAACTGGCGA
ACTACTTACTCTAGCTTCCCGGCAACAATTAATAGACTGGATGGAGGCGGATAAAGTTGCAGGACCACTT
CTGCGCTCGGCCCTTCCGGCTGGCTGGTTTATTGCTGATAAATCTGGAGCCGGTGAGCGTGGGTCTCGCG
GTATCATTGCAGCACTGGGGCCAGATGGTAAGCCCTCCCGTATCGTAGTTATCTACACGACGGGGAGTCA
GGCAACTATGGATGAACGAAATAGACAGATCGCTGAGATAGGTGCCTCACTGATTAAGCATTGGTAACTG
TCAGACCAAGTTTACTCATATATACTTTAGATTGATTTAAAACTTCATTTTTAATTTAAAAGGATCTAGG
TGAAGATCCTTTTTGATAATCTCATGACCAAAATCCCTTAACGTGAGTTTTCGTTCCACTGAGCGTCAGA
CCCCGTAGAAAAGATCAAAGGATCTTCTTGAGATCCTTTTTTTCTGCGCGTAATCTGCTGCTTGCAAACA
AAAAAACCACCGCTACCAGCGGTGGTTTGTTTGCCGGATCAAGAGCTACCAACTCTTTTTCCGAAGGTAA
CTGGCTTCAGCAGAGCGCAGATACCAAATACTGTTCTTCTAGTGTAGCCGTAGTTAGGCCACCACTTCAA
GAACTCTGTAGCACCGCCTACATACCTCGCTCTGCTAATCCTGTTACCAGTGGCTGCTGCCAGTGGCGAT
AAGTCGTGTCTTACCGGGTTGGACTCAAGACGATAGTTACCGGATAAGGCGCAGCGGTCGGGCTGAACGG
GGGGTTCGTGCACACAGCCCAGCTTGGAGCGAACGACCTACACCGAACTGAGATACCTACAGCGTGAGCT
ATGAGAAAGCGCCACGCTTCCCGAAGGGAGAAAGGCGGACAGGTATCCGGTAAGCGGCAGGGTCGGAACA
GGAGAGCGCACGAGGGAGCTTCCAGGGGGAAACGCCTGGTATCTTTATAGTCCTGTCGGGTTTCGCCACC
TCTGACTTGAGCGTCGATTTTTGTGATGCTCGTCAGGGGGGCGGAGCCTATGGAAAAACGCCAGCAACGC
GGCCTTTTTACGGTTCCTGGCCTTTTGCTGGCCTTTTGCTCACATGTTCTTTCCTGCGTTATCCCCTGAT
TCTGTGGATAACCGTATTACCGCCTTTGAGTGAGCTGATACCGCTCGCCGCAGCCGAACGACCGAGCGCA
GCGAGTCAGTGAGCGAGGAAGCGGAAGAGCGCCCAATACGCAAACCGCCTCTCCCCGCGCGTTGGCCGAT
TCATTAATGCAGCTGGCACGACAGGTTTCCCGACTGGAAAGCGGGCAGTGAGCGCAACGCAATTAATGTG
AGTTAGCTCACTCATTAGGCACCCCAGGCTTTACACTTTATGCTTCCGGCTCGTATGTTGTGTGGAATTG
TGAGCGGATAACAATTTCACACAGGAAACAGCTATGACCATGATTACGCCAAGCGCGCAATTAACCCTCA
CTAAAGGGAACAAAAGCTGGAGCTGCAAGCTTAATGTAGTCTTATGCAATACTCTTGTAGTCTTGCAACA
TGGTAACGATGAGTTAGCAACATGCCTTACAAGGAGAGAAAAAGCACCGTGCATGCCGATTGGTGGAAGT
AAGGTGGTACGATCGTGCCTTATTAGGAAGGCAACAGACGGGTCTGACATGGATTGGACGAACCACTGAA
TTGCCGCATTGCAGAGATATTGTATTTAAGTGCCTAGCTCGATACATAAACGGGTCTCTCTGGTTAGACC
AGATCTGAGCCTGGGAGCTCTCTGGCTAACTAGGGAACCCACTGCTTAAGCCTCAATAAAGCTTGCCTTG
AGTGCTTCAAGTAGTGTGTGCCCGTCTGTTGTGTGACTCTGGTAACTAGAGATCCCTCAGACCCTTTTAG
TCAGTGTGGAAAATCTCTAGCAGTGGCGCCCGAACAGGGACTTGAAAGCGAAAGGGAAACCAGAGGAGCT
CTCTCGACGCAGGACTCGGCTTGCTGAAGCGCGCACGGCAAGAGGCGAGGGGCGGCGACTGGTGAGTACG
CCAAAAATTTTGACTAGCGGAGGCTAGAAGGAGAGAGATGGGTGCGAGAGCGTCAGTATTAAGCGGGGGA
GAATTAGATCGCGATGGGAAAAAATTCGGTTAAGGCCAGGGGGAAAGAAAAAATATAAATTAAAACATAT
AGTATGGGCAAGCAGGGAGCTAGAACGATTCGCAGTTAATCCTGGCCTGTTAGAAACATCAGAAGGCTGT
AGACAAATACTGGGACAGCTACAACCATCCCTTCAGACAGGATCAGAAGAACTTAGATCATTATATAATA
CAGTAGCAACCCTCTATTGTGTGCATCAAAGGATAGAGATAAAAGACACCAAGGAAGCTTTAGACAAGAT
AGAGGAAGAGCAAAACAAAAGTAAGACCACCGCACAGCAAGCGGCCGCTGATCTTCAGACCTGGAGGAGG
AGATATGAGGGACAATTGGAGAAGTGAATTATATAAATATAAAGTAGTAAAAATTGAACCATTAGGAGTA
GCACCCACCAAGGCAAAGAGAAGAGTGGTGCAGAGAGAAAAAAGAGCAGTGGGAATAGGAGCTTTGTTCC
TTGGGTTCTTGGGAGCAGCAGGAAGCACTATGGGCGCAGCGTCAATGACGCTGACGGTACAGGCCAGACA
ATTATTGTCTGGTATAGTGCAGCAGCAGAACAATTTGCTGAGGGCTATTGAGGCGCAACAGCATCTGTTG
CAACTCACAGTCTGGGGCATCAAGCAGCTCCAGGCAAGAATCCTGGCTGTGGAAAGATACCTAAAGGATC
AACAGCTCCTGGGGATTTGGGGTTGCTCTGGAAAACTCATTTGCACCACTGCTGTGCCTTGGAATGCTAG
TTGGAGTAATAAATCTCTGGAACAGATTTGGAATCACACGACCTGGATGGAGTGGGACAGAGAAATTAAC
AATTACACAAGCTTAATACACTCCTTAATTGAAGAATCGCAAAACCAGCAAGAAAAGAATGAACAAGAAT
TATTGGAATTAGATAAATGGGCAAGTTTGTGGAATTGGTTTAACATAACAAATTGGCTGTGGTATATAAA
ATTATTCATAATGATAGTAGGAGGCTTGGTAGGTTTAAGAATAGTTTTTGCTGTACTTTCTATAGTGAAT
AGAGTTAGGCAGGGATATTCACCATTATCGTTTCAGACCCACCTCCCAACCCCGAGGGGACCCAGAGAGG
GCCTATTTCCCATGATTCCTTCATATTTGCATATACGATACAAGGCTGTTAGAGAGATAATTAGAATTAA
TTTGACTGTAAACACAAAGATATTAGTACAAAATACGTGACGTAGAAAGTAATAATTTCTTGGGTAGTTT
GCAGTTTTAAAATTATGTTTTAAAATGGACTATCATATGCTTACCGTAACTTGAAAGTATTTCGATTTCT
TGGCTTTATATATCTTGTGGAAAGGACGAAACACCGGCTCGCTCATGACAGCCCATGTTTTAGAGCTAGA
AATAGCAAGTTAAAATAAGGCTAGTCCGTTATCAACTTGAAAAAGTGGCACCGAGTCGGTGCTTTTTTAA
GCTTGGCGTAACTAGATCTTGAGACAAATGGCAGTATTCATCCACAATTTTAAAAGAAAAGGGGGGATTG
GGGGGTACAGTGCAGGGGAAAGAATAGTAGACATAATAGCAACAGACATACAAACTAAAGAATTACAAAA
ACAAATTACAAAAATTCAAAATTTTCGGGTTTATTACAGGGACAGCAGAGATCCACTTTGGCGCCGGCTC
GAGGGGG
Features (pLannotate 1.2.2; 29 found; start..end, strand, type, name):
     14..80      +  CDS            small t antigen (fragment): SV40 (simian virus 40) small t antigen
    106..317     +  promoter       EF-1α core promoter: core promoter for human elongation factor EF-1α
    318..1256    +  intron         EF-1α intron A: intron upstream of the start codon of human EF-1α
   1278..1877    +  CDS            PuroR (fragment): puromycin N-acetyltransferase; pac from Streptomyces; confers resistance to puromycin
   1893..2481    +  misc_feature   WPRE: woodchuck hepatitis virus posttranscriptional regulatory element
   2532..2551    +  misc_feature   cPPT/CTS (fragment): central polypurine tract and central termination sequence of HIV-1
   2553..2786    +  LTR            3' LTR (ΔU3): self-inactivating 3' long terminal repeat (LTR) from HIV-1
   2864..2985    +  polyA_signal   SV40 poly(A) signal: SV40 polyadenylation signal
   3025..3160    +  rep_origin     SV40 ori: SV40 origin of replication
   3181..3199    -  promoter       T7 promoter: promoter for bacteriophage T7 RNA polymerase
   3207..3362    +  CDS            lacZα (fragment): LacZα fragment of β-galactosidase; lacZ fragment
   3367..3795    +  rep_origin     f1 ori (sequence partly withheld): f1 bacteriophage origin of replication; arrow indicates direction of (+) strand synthesis
   3848..3952    +  promoter       AmpR promoter: bla
   3953..4813    +  CDS            AmpR: β-lactamase; bla; confers resistance to ampicillin, carbenicillin, and related antibiotics
   4984..5572    +  rep_origin     ori: high-copy-number ColE1/pMB1/pBR322/pUC origin of replication
   5755..5847    +  CDS            lacI (fragment): lac repressor; lacI; The lac repressor binds to the lac operator to inhibit transcription in E. coli. This inhibition can be relieved by adding lactose or isopropyl-β-D-thiogalactopyranoside (IPTG).
   5860..5881    +  protein_bind   CAP binding site: CAP binding activates transcription in the presence of cAMP. E. coli catabolite activator protein
   5896..5926    +  promoter       lac promoter: promoter for the E. coli lac operon
   5934..5950    +  protein_bind   lac operator: The lac repressor binds to the lac operator to inhibit transcription in E. coli. This inhibition can be relieved by adding lactose or isopropyl-β-D-thiogalactopyranoside (IPTG). lac repressor encoded by lacI
   5995..6013    +  promoter       T3 promoter: promoter for bacteriophage T3 RNA polymerase
   6041..6267    +  promoter       RSV promoter: Rous sarcoma virus enhancer/promoter
   6268..6448    +  LTR            5' LTR (truncated): truncated 5' long terminal repeat (LTR) from HIV-1
   6495..6620    +  misc_feature   HIV-1 Ψ: packaging signal of human immunodeficiency virus type 1
   6604..6967    +  CDS            HIV-1 gag (fragment): gag protein from human immunodeficiency virus 1; gag
   7113..7346    +  misc_feature   RRE: The Rev response element (RRE) of HIV-1 allows for Rev-dependent mRNA export from the nucleus to the cytoplasm.
   7723..7749    +  CDS            Rev (fragment): human immunodeficiency virus 1 (HIV-1) Rev protein; rev; enhances nuclear export of unspliced and incompletely spliced viral mRNAs
   7753..7993    +  promoter       U6 promoter: RNA polymerase III promoter for human U6 snRNA
   8023..8098    +  misc_RNA       gRNA scaffold: guide RNA scaffold for the Streptococcus pyogenes CRISPR/Cas9 system
   8154..8271    +  misc_feature   cPPT/CTS: central polypurine tract and central termination sequence of HIV-1
