[The description below was written by a language model from this plasmid's Addgene catalogue record and pLannotate feature annotations shown in this document.]
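Description:
NPR2 gRNA (BRDN0001148355) is a third-generation lentiviral CRISPR guide plasmid built on the lentiGuide-Puro backbone and designed to target human NPR2, the gene for natriuretic peptide receptor B (a guanylate cyclase receptor); the guide was designed against the NM_003995.3 reference transcript. In bacteria it is maintained as a high-copy plasmid through a ColE1/pUC-type origin with ampicillin selection from the β-lactamase gene. The backbone also carries an f1 origin, an SV40 origin and residual lac and T7/T3 promoter elements left over from the cloning vector.

The lentiviral transfer cassette begins with an RSV promoter fused to a truncated HIV-1 5' LTR, which makes genomic RNA production Tat-independent. This is followed by the Ψ packaging signal, a gag fragment and the Rev response element. Inside the provirus, a human U6 RNA polymerase III promoter drives the NPR2-specific spacer joined to the Streptococcus pyogenes Cas9 gRNA scaffold, with a cPPT/CTS element downstream to aid nuclear import. A second unit uses the EF-1α core promoter with its intron A to express puromycin N-acetyltransferase, which allows selection of transduced mammalian cells. A WPRE enhances transcript expression, and the cassette ends in a self-inactivating ΔU3 3' LTR followed by an SV40 polyadenylation signal.

The plasmid does not encode Cas9, so it is meant to be used together with a separate Cas9 vector such as lentiCas9-Blast, or in cells that already express Cas9. It belongs to a human kinome gRNA collection built using optimized sgRNA design rules, and is suited to knocking out NPR2 after lentiviral delivery and puromycin selection.
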