Addgene plasmid #77753: NPR2 gRNA (BRDN0001148355)
Purpose: 3rd generation lentiviral gRNA plasmid targeting human NPR2
Depositing lab: John Doench & David Root. Depositing organization: Broad Institute. Publication: Optimized sgRNA design to maximize activity and minimize off-target effects of CRISPR-Cas9. Doench JG, Fusi N, Sullender M, Hegde M, Vaimberg EW, Donovan KF, Smith I, Tothova Z, Wilen C, Orchard R, Virgin HW, Listgarten J, Root DE. Nat Biotechnol. 2016 Jan 18. doi: 10.1038/nbt.3437. PubMed 26780180.
Backbone
  Vector backbone: lentiGuide-Puro
  Backbone manufacturer: Zhang Lab (Addgene plasmid # 52963)
  Vector type: Mammalian Expression, Lentiviral, CRISPR
  Selectable markers: Puromycin
Growth in bacteria
  Bacterial resistance: Ampicillin, 100 μg/mL
  Growth temperature: 37°C
  Growth strain: DH5alpha
  Copy number: High Copy
Gene/Insert
  Gene/Insert name: NPR2 (alt names: NPR2; NM_003995.3)
  gRNA/shRNA sequence: GCTCGCTCATGACAGCCCAT
  Species: H. sapiens (human)
  Entrez Gene: NPR2 (a.k.a. AMD1, AMDM, ANPRB, ANPb, ECDM, GC-B, GCB, GUC2B, GUCY2B, NPRB, NPRBi, SNSK)
  Promoter: hU6
  Cloning method: Unknown
  Sequencing primers: 5′ U6-F; 3′ pS2-R
Terms and licenses: Academic/Nonprofit Terms; Industry Terms: Not Available to Industry
Depositor comments: The gRNA was designed to target the following Genbank reference sequence(s): NM_003995.3. Note that this plasmid does NOT contain Cas9. It should be used in conjunction with lentiCas9-Blast (Addgene #52962) or otherwise with cell lines already expressing Cas9. Browse the full kinome gRNA library at http://www.addgene.org/pooled-library/broadgpp-human-kinome/ or visit http://www.broadinstitute.org/rnai/public/ for detailed protocols and information.
How to cite: NPR2 gRNA (BRDN0001148355) was a gift from John Doench & David Root (Addgene plasmid # 77753 ; http://n2t.net/addgene:77753 ; RRID:Addgene_77753)
