>Addgene plasmid #77753 | NPR2 gRNA (BRDN0001148355) | depositor partial sequence | sequence record 145213 | Target Sequence
GCTCGCTCATGACAGCCCAT
