>Addgene plasmid #77753 | NPR2 gRNA (BRDN0001148355) | addgene partial sequence | sequence record 152611 | hU6-F 5'-GAGGGCCTATTTCCCATGATT-3'
ATTAGAATTAATTTGACTGTAAACACAAAGATATTAGTACAAAATACGTGACGTAGAAAGTAATAATTTC
TTGGGTAGTTTGCAGTTTTAAAATTATGTTTTAAAATGGACTATCATATGCTTACCGTAACTTGAAAGTA
TTTCGATTTCTTGGCTTTATATATCTTGTGGAAAGGACGAAACACCGGCTCGCTCATGACAGCCCATGTT
TTAGAGCTAGAAATAGCAAGTTAAAATAAGGCTAGTCCGTTATCAACTTGAAAAAGTGGCACCGAGTCGG
TGCTTTTTTAAGCTTGGCGTAACTAGATCTTGAGACAAATGGCAGTATTCATCCACAATTTTAAAAGAAA
AGGGGGGATTGGGGGGTACAGTGCAGGGGAAAGAATAGTAGACATAATAGCAACAGACATACAAACTAAA
GAATTACAAAAACAAATTACAAAAATTCAAAATTTTCGGGTTTATTACAGGGACAGCAGAGATCCACTTT
GGCGCCGGCTCGAGGGGGCCCGGGTGCAAAGATGGATAAAGTTTTAAACAGAGAGGAATCTTTGCAGCTA
ATGGACCTTCTAGGTCTTGAAAGGAGTGGGAATTGGCTCCGGTGCCCGTCAGTGGGCAGAGCGCACATCG
CCCACAGTCCCCGAGAAGTTGGGGGGAGGGGTCGGCAATTGATCCGGTGCCTAGAGAAGGTGGCGCGGGG
TAAACTGGGAAAGTGATGTCGTGTACTGGCTCCGCCTTTTTCCCGAGGGTGG
